Addgene plasmid #47794: RAP1-bio
Purpose: Expresses enzymatically monobiotinylated full-length RAP1 with no N-linked glycans upon cotransfection with BirA in mammalian cells. Contains a C-terminal rat Cd4 d3+4 tag.
Depositing lab: Gavin Wright. Depositing organization: Wellcome Sanger Institute. Publication: A library of functional recombinant cell surface and secreted Plasmodium falciparum merozoite proteins. Crosnier C, Wanaguru M, McDade B, Osier FH, Marsh K, Rayner JC, Wright GJ. Mol Cell Proteomics. 2013 Sep 16. 10.1074/mcp.O113.028357 PubMed 24043421.
Backbone
  Vector backbone: pTT3
  Backbone manufacturer: Yves Durocher, NRC
  Backbone size w/o insert (bp): 6633
  Total vector size (bp): 8913
  Vector type: Mammalian Expression
Growth in bacteria
  Bacterial resistance: Ampicillin, 100 μg/mL
  Growth temperature: 37°C
  Growth strain: DH5alpha
  Copy number: High Copy
Gene/Insert
  Gene/Insert name: Codon-optimised RAP1
  Species: Synthetic; Plasmodium falciparum
  Insert size (bp): 2280
  Mutation: Exogenous signal peptide of mouse origin, changed Serine74, Threonine84, Serine92, Serine170, Threonine329, Serine357 and Threonine404 to Alanine residues
  Promoter: CMV
  Tag / fusion protein: rat Cd4 d3+4 (C terminal on backbone); enzymatic biotinylation sequence (C terminal on backbone)
  Cloning method: Restriction Enzyme; 5′ cloning site NotI (not destroyed); 3′ cloning site AscI (not destroyed)
  Sequencing primers: 5′ CMV-fwd
Resource information
  A portion of this plasmid was derived from a plasmid made by: pTT3 was obtained under an MTA from Yves Durocher, National Research Council of Canada- Biotechnology Research Institute
Terms and licenses: Academic/Nonprofit Terms; Industry Terms: Not Available to Industry
How to cite: RAP1-bio was a gift from Gavin Wright (Addgene plasmid # 47794 ; http://n2t.net/addgene:47794 ; RRID:Addgene_47794)
