[The description below was written by a language model from this plasmid's Addgene catalogue record and pLannotate feature annotations shown in this document.]
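Description:
RAP1-bio is a mammalian expression plasmid built on the pTT3 backbone, designed for transient production of a secreted, recombinant form of the Plasmodium falciparum merozoite protein RAP1. It is propagated in E. coli through a high-copy ColE1/pUC-type origin with ampicillin selection (AmpR, β-lactamase). The backbone also carries an Epstein-Barr virus oriP fragment, which can support episomal maintenance in cells expressing EBNA1. Short lac-region remnants (lacI fragment, CAP site, lac promoter and operator) and other small fragments annotated near the end of the sequence appear to be backbone leftovers rather than functional parts of the payload.

Expression is driven by the CMV immediate-early enhancer and promoter. Downstream lie adenovirus-derived leader, splice and intron sequences; the antisense "PTP" hit most likely reflects this adenoviral leader region rather than a coding element. The open reading frame begins with a mouse immunoglobulin signal sequence that replaces the parasite's own signal to direct secretion. This is followed by the roughly 2.3 kb codon-optimised full-length RAP1 insert, cloned between NotI and AscI sites. Seven serine or threonine residues are changed to alanine to remove potential N-linked glycosylation sites, so the mammalian-made protein lacks glycans. The backbone supplies a C-terminal rat Cd4 domains 3+4 tag and an enzymatic biotinylation sequence, although the latter is not separately annotated in the feature table. A rabbit β-globin polyadenylation signal ends the transcript. Cotransfection with BirA yields monobiotinylated protein. The plasmid belongs to a library of recombinant merozoite surface and secreted proteins.
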