Features (pLannotate 1.2.2; 18 found; start..end, strand, type, name):
    154..533     +  enhancer       CMV enhancer: human cytomegalovirus immediate early enhancer
    535..734     +  promoter       CMV promoter: human cytomegalovirus (CMV) immediate early promoter
    802..840     +  misc_feature   Ad SA (fragment): adenovirus major late transcript splice acceptor (Friedrich and Soriano, 1991)
    873..1082    -  CDS            PTP (fragment): TERM_ADE02 - Experimental evidence at protein level: Swiss-Prot protein existence level 1. Protein covalently bound to the viral DNA that acts as a primer for viral genomic replication by DNA strand displacement. Assembles on the viral origin of replication in an initiation complex with viral polymerase, DBP, host NFIA and host POU2F1/OCT1. During initiation, the polymerase covalently couples the first dCTP with Ser- 580 of pTP. The terminal protein stimulates the template activity over 20 fold compared to protein-free templates. Neo-synthesized viral genomes are linked to two preterminal prot
   1113..1202    +  intron         chimeric intron (fragment): chimera between introns from adenovirus and immunoglobulin heavy chain genes
   1221..1267    +  CDS            IgH signal sequence (fragment): signal sequence from the mouse immunoglobulin heavy chain variable region
   3543..4187    +  CDS            Cd4 (fragment): CD4_RAT - Experimental evidence at protein level: Swiss-Prot protein existence level 1. Integral membrane glycoprotein that plays an essential role in the immune response and serves multiple functions in responses against both external and internal offenses. In T-cells, functions primarily as a coreceptor for MHC class II molecule:peptide complex. The antigens presented by class II peptides are derived from extracellular proteins while class I peptides are derived from cytosolic proteins. Interacts simultaneously with the T-cell receptor (TCR) and the MHC class II presented by antigen presenti
   4293..4348    +  polyA_signal   β-globin poly(A) signal: rabbit β-globin polyadenylation signal (Gil and Proudfoot, 1987)
   4862..6543    -  rep_origin     oriP (fragment): Epstein-Barr virus oriP replication origin (Yates et al., 2000)
   6670..6774    +  promoter       AmpR promoter: bla
   6775..7635    +  CDS            AmpR: β-lactamase; bla; confers resistance to ampicillin, carbenicillin, and related antibiotics
   7806..8394    +  rep_origin     ori: high-copy-number ColE1/pMB1/pBR322/pUC origin of replication
   8577..8669    +  CDS            lacI (fragment): lac repressor; lacI; The lac repressor binds to the lac operator to inhibit transcription in E. coli. This inhibition can be relieved by adding lactose or isopropyl-β-D-thiogalactopyranoside (IPTG).
   8682..8703    +  protein_bind   CAP binding site: CAP binding activates transcription in the presence of cAMP. E. coli catabolite activator protein
   8718..8748    +  promoter       lac promoter: promoter for the E. coli lac operon
   8756..8772    +  protein_bind   lac operator: The lac repressor binds to the lac operator to inhibit transcription in E. coli. This inhibition can be relieved by adding lactose or isopropyl-β-D-thiogalactopyranoside (IPTG). lac repressor encoded by lacI
   8842..8858    +  promoter       tet promoter (fragment): E. coli promoter for tetracycline efflux protein gene
   8868..8893    -  CDS            bla(M) (fragment): β-lactamase lacking the signal sequence; bla(M); allows cytosolic expression of β-lactamase
>Addgene plasmid #47794 | RAP1-bio | depositor full sequence | sequence record 68800 | RAP1-bio sequence 8913 bps
AGATCTATACATTGAATCAATATTGGCAATTAGCCATATTAGTCATTGGTTATATAGCATAAATCAATAT
TGGCTATTGGCCATTGCATACGTTGTATCTATATCATAATATGTACATTTATATTGGCTCATGTCCAATA
TGACCGCCATGTTGACATTGATTATTGACTAGTTATTAATAGTAATCAATTACGGGGTCATTAGTTCATA
GCCCATATATGGAGTTCCGCGTTACATAACTTACGGTAAATGGCCCGCCTGGCTGACCGCCCAACGACCC
CCGCCCATTGACGTCAATAATGACGTATGTTCCCATAGTAACGCCAATAGGGACTTTCCATTGACGTCAA
TGGGTGGAGTATTTACGGTAAACTGCCCACTTGGCAGTACATCAAGTGTATCATATGCCAAGTCCGCCCC
CTATTGACGTCAATGACGGTAAATGGCCCGCCTGGCATTATGCCCAGTACATGACCTTACGGGACTTTCC
TACTTGGCAGTACATCTACGTATTAGTCATCGCTATTACCATGGTGATGCGGTTTTGGCAGTACACCAAT
GGGCGTGGATAGCGGTTTGACTCACGGGGATTTCCAAGTCTCCACCCCATTGACGTCAATGGGAGTTTGT
TTTGGCACCAAAATCAACGGGACTTTCCAAAATGTCGTAATAACCCCGCCCCGTTGACGCAAATGGGCGG
TAGGCGTGTACGGTGGGAGGTCTATATAAGCAGAGCTCGTTTAGTGAACCGTCAGATCCTCACTCTCTTC
CGCATCGCTGTCTGCGAGGGCCAGCTGTTGGGCTCGCGGTTGAGGACAAACTCTTCGCGGTCTTTCCAGT
ACTCTTGGATCGGAAACCCGTCGGCCTCCGAACGGTACTCCGCCACCGAGGGACCTGAGCGAGTCCGCAT
CGACCGGATCGGAAAACCTCTCGAGAAAGGCGTCTAACCAGTCACAGTCGCAAGGTAGGCTGAGCACCGT
GGCGGGCGGCAGCGGGTGGCGGTCGGGGTTGTTTCTGGCGGAGGTGCTGCTGATGATGTAATTAAAGTAG
GCGGTCTTGAGACGGCGGATGGTCGAGGTGAGGTGTGGCAGGCTTGAGATCCAGCTGTTGGGGTGAGTAC
TCCCTCTCAAAAGCGGGCATTACTTCTGCGCTAAGATTGTCAGTTTCCAAAAACGAGGAGGATTTGATAT
TCACCTGGCCCGATCTGGCCATACACTTGAGTGACAATGACATCCACTTTGCCTTTCTCTCCACAGGTGT
CCACTCCCAGGTCCAAGTTTGCCACCATGGAGTTTCAGACCCAGGTACTCATGTCCCTGCTGCTCTGCAT
GTCTGGTGCGGCCGCCATCAACGTGAACGGCGACAACAACTACGGCAAGACCATCATCAACAACGACTTC
AACTTCGACGACTACAACTACTGGACCCCCATCAACAAGAAAGAGTTTCTGAACAGCTACGAGGACAAGT
TCAGCAGCGAGAGCTTCCTGGAAAACAAGGCCAGCGTGGACGACGGCAACATCAACCTGGCCGACACCAG
CACCAGCAACAAGGCCTCCAAGAAGGGCCACGGCAGATCTAGAGTGCGGAGCGCCTCTGCCGCCGCTATC
CTGGAAGAGGACGACAGCAAGGACGACATGGAATTCAAGGCCAGCCCCAGCGTGGTCAAGACCAGCACCC
CTAGCGGCACACAGACCAGCGGCCTGAAGTCCAGCTCTCCTAGCAGCACCAAGAGCAGCAGCCCCTCCAA
CGTGAAGTCTGCCAGCCCCCACGGCGAGAGCAATAGCGCCGAGGAAAGCACCACCAAGTCCAGCAAGAGA
AGCGCTAGCGTCGCTGGCATTGTGGGAGCCGACGAGGAAGCCCCCCCTGCCCCCAAGAATACCCTGACCC
CCCTGGAAGAACTGTACCCCACCAATGTGAACCTGTTCAACTACAAGTACAGCCTGAACAACATGGAAGA
GAACATCAACATCCTGAAGAACGAGGGCGACCTGGTGGCCCAGAAAGAGGAATTCGAGTACGACGAGAAC
ATGGAAAAGGCCAAGCAGGACAAGAAGAAGGCCCTGGAAAAGATCGGCAAAGAGTCTGACGAGGAACCTT
TCATGTTCAGCGAGAACAAGTTTCTGGAAAACCAGGTCAAAGAACGGAACGTGGCCGGCTCCTTCAGCCG
GTTCTTCAGCAAGCTGAACCCCTTCAAGAAAGACGAAGTGATCGAGAAAACCGAGGTGTCCAAGAAAACC
TTCAGCGGCATCGGCTTCAATCTGGCCGAGAAAGAAGCCAAGGTCCTGGGCGTGGGCGTGACCTACCAGG
AATACCCCGAGACAATGCTGTACAACTGCCCCAACAACGCCAACCTGTTCGACACCATCGAGAGCCTGCA
GGGCAGAGTGATCGACATCAAGAAACGGGAGAGCATGATCAGCACCACCTTCGAGCAGCAGAAAGAATGC
CTGAAGAATATGGGCGTGCTGGACCTGGAACTGAACGACGCCCAGTGCAAGTTCGGCACCTGTATCGGCA
GCTTCGGCGAGCACCACCTGAGACTGTACGAGTTCGAGAACGATCTGCTGAAGTTCCACCCCAACATCGA
CTACCTGACCCTGGCCGACGGCTACAAGCTGCAGAAGAACGACATCTACGAGCTGTCCCACGTGAACTTT
TGCCTGCTGAACCCCAAGACCCTGGAAGAGTTCCTGAAGAAGAAAGAAATCAAGGACCTGATGGGCGGCG
ACGACCTGATCAAGTACAAAGAGAACTTCGACAACTTCATGAGCATCAGCATCACCTGTCACATCGAGTC
CCTGATCTACGACGACATCGAGGCCAGCCAGGATATCGCCGCCGTGCTGAAGATCGCCAAGAGCAAGCTG
CACGTGATCACCTCCGGCCTGAGCTACAAGGCCCGGAAGCTGGTGTACAAGATCTACAGCGAGATCCAGA
AGAACCCCGACGAGCTGTACGAGAAACTGACCTGGATCTATGATAATATCTACATGATCAAGCGGTACTA
CACCGCCTACGCCCTGGAAGGCGTGTGCAGCTACCTGGAACACGACAAGAGCCAGATGTACACCGAGCTG
CACATCTACAACAAGATCGTGGACAGCGTGCGGTACTACTCCAGCTGCTTCAAGAACGTGATCGTGTACA
ACGCCATCATCTCCGGCATCCACGAGAAGATCAAGCACTTCCTGAAGCTGGTGCCCCGGCACAACTTTCT
GCTGGACTACCACTTCAACAGCATCTTCGAGAAAGAGATCAAGCCCGCCAAGAAGTACAGCACCAGCCAC
ATCTACTTCGACCCCACCGTGGCCAGCTACGCCTACTACAACCTGGACCGGCGGACCATGGTCACAATCA
TCAACGACTACTTCGAGGCCAAGAAAAAAGAACTGACAGTGATCGTGTCCCGGATGAAAACCGACATGCT
GTCCCTGCAGAACGAAGAGAGCAAGATCCCCAACGACAAGTCCGCCAACTCCAAGCTGGCCACCCGGCTG
ATGAAGAAGTTCAAGGCCGAGATCCGGGACTTCTTCAAAGAGATGCGGATCCAGTACGCCAAGCTGATCA
ACATCCGGTACAGAAGCCACCTGAAGAAAAACTACTTCGCCTTCAAGCGGCTGGACGGCGCGCCGTCGAC
CTCCATCACGGCCTATAAGAGTGAGGGGGAGTCAGCGGAGTTCTCCTTCCCACTCAACCTTGGAGAGGAA
AGCCTGCAGGGAGAGTTGAGATGGAAGGCAGAGAAGGCTCCTTCTTCCCAGTCCTGGATCACCTTCTCCC
TAAAGAACCAAAAGGTGTCTGTGCAGAAGTCTACTAGCAACCCCAAGTTCCAGCTGTCCGAAACGCTCCC
ACTCACCCTTCAGATACCCCAGGTCTCCCTTCAGTTTGCTGGTTCTGGCAACCTGACCCTGACTCTGGAC
AGAGGGATACTGTATCAGGAAGTGAACCTGGTGGTGATGAAAGTGACTCAGCCCGACAGCAACACTTTGA
CCTGTGAGGTGATGGGACCCACCTCACCCAAGATGAGACTGATCTTGAAGCAGGAGAATCAGGAGGCCAG
GGTCTCCAGGCAGGAGAAAGTGATTCAAGTGCAGGCCCCTGAAGCAGGGGTGTGGCAATGTCTACTGAGT
GAAGGTGAAGAGGTCAAGATGGACTCCAAGATCCAGGTTTTATCCAAAGGGTTGAATTCCGGATCACTGC
ATCATATTCTGGATGCACAGAAAATGGTGTGGAATCATCGTTAAGTCTAGACACGTGATTAATTAAGGAT
CCCCCGACCTCGACCTCTGGCTAATAAAGGAAATTTATTTTCATTGCAATAGTGTGTTGGAATTTTTTGT
GTCTCTCACTCGGAAGGACATATGGGAGGGCAAATCATTTGGTCGAGATCCCTCGGAGATCTCTAGCTAG
AGGATCGATCCCCGCCCCGGACGAACTAAACCTGACTACGACATCTCTGCCCCTTCTTCGCGGGGCAGTG
CATGTAATCCCTTCAGTTGGTTGGTACAACTTGCCAACTGGGCCCTGTTCCACATGTGACACGGGGGGGG
ACCAAACACAAAGGGGTTCTCTGACTGTAGTTGACATCCTTATAAATGGATGTGCACATTTGCCAACACT
GAGTGGCTTTCATCCTGGAGCAGACTTTGCAGTCTGTGGACTGCAACACAACATTGCCTTTATGTGTAAC
TCTTGGCTGAAGCTCTTACACCAATGCTGGGGGACATGTACCTCCCAGGGGCCCAGGAAGACTACGGGAG
GCTACACCAACGTCAATCAGAGGGGCCTGTGTAGCTACCGATAAGCGGACCCTCAAGAGGGCATTAGCAA
TAGTGTTTATAAGGCCCCCTTGTTAACCCTAAACGGGTAGCATATGCTTCCCGGGTAGTAGTATATACTA
TCCAGACTAACCCTAATTCAATAGCATATGTTACCCAACGGGAAGCATATGCTATCGAATTAGGGTTAGT
AAAAGGGTCCTAAGGAACAGCGATATCTCCCACCCCATGAGCTGTCACGGTTTTATTTACATGGGGTCAG
GATTCCACGAGGGTAGTGAACCATTTTAGTCACAAGGGCAGTGGCTGAAGATCAAGGAGCGGGCAGTGAA
CTCTCCTGAATCTTCGCCTGCTTCTTCATTCTCCTTCGTTTAGCTAATAGAATAACTGCTGAGTTGTGAA
CAGTAAGGTGTATGTGAGGTGCTCGAAAACAAGGTTTCAGGTGACGCCCCCAGAATAAAATTTGGACGGG
GGGTTCAGTGGTGGCATTGTGCTATGACACCAATATAACCCTCACAAACCCCTTGGGCAATAAATACTAG
TGTAGGAATGAAACATTCTGAATATCTTTAACAATAGAAATCCATGGGGTGGGGACAAGCCGTAAAGACT
GGATGTCCATCTCACACGAATTTATGGCTATGGGCAACACATAATCCTAGTGCAATATGATACTGGGGTT
ATTAAGATGTGTCCCAGGCAGGGACCAAGACAGGTGAACCATGTTGTTACACTCTATTTGTAACAAGGGG
AAAGAGAGTGGACGCCGACAGCAGCGGACTCCACTGGTTGTCTCTAACACCCCCGAAAATTAAACGGGGC
TCCACGCCAATGGGGCCCATAAACAAAGACAAGTGGCCACTCTTTTTTTTGAAATTGTGGAGTGGGGGCA
CGCGTCAGCCCCCACACGCCGCCCTGCGGTTTTGGACTGTAAAATAAGGGTGTAATAACTTGGCTGATTG
TAACCCCGCTAACCACTGCGGTCAAACCACTTGCCCACAAAACCACTAATGGCACCCCGGGGAATACCTG
CATAAGTAGGTGGGCGGGCCAAGATAGGGGCGCGATTGCTGCGATCTGGAGGACAAATTACACACACTTG
CGCCTGAGCGCCAAGCACAGGGTTGTTGGTCCTCATATTCACGAGGTCGCTGAGAGCACGGTGGGCTAAT
GTTGCCATGGGTAGCATATACTACCCAAATATCTGGATAGCATATGCTATCCTAATCTATATCTGGGTAG
CATAGGCTATCCTAATCTATATCTGGGTAGCATATGCTATCCTAATCTATATCTGGGTAGTATATGCTAT
CCTAATTTATATCTGGGTAGCATAGGCTATCCTAATCTATATCTGGGTAGCATATGCTATCCTAATCTAT
ATCTGGGTAGTATATGCTATCCTAATCTGTATCCGGGTAGCATATGCTATCCTAATAGAGATTAGGGTAG
TATATGCTATCCTAATTTATATCTGGGTAGCATATACTACCCAAATATCTGGATAGCATATGCTATCCTA
ATCTATATCTGGGTAGCATATGCTATCCTAATCTATATCTGGGTAGCATAGGCTATCCTAATCTATATCT
GGGTAGCATATGCTATCCTAATCTATATCTGGGTAGTATATGCTATCCTAATTTATATCTGGGTAGCATA
GGCTATCCTAATCTATATCTGGGTAGCATATGCTATCCTAATCTATATCTGGGTAGTATATGCTATCCTA
ATCTGTATCCGGGTAGCATATGCTATCCTCATGATAAGCTGTCAAACATGAGAATTTTCTTGAAGACGAA
AGGGCCTCGTGATACGCCTATTTTTATAGGTTAATGTCATGATAATAATGGTTTCTTAGACGTCAGGTGG
CACTTTTCGGGGAAATGTGCGCGGAACCCCTATTTGTTTATTTTTCTAAATACATTCAAATATGTATCCG
CTCATGAGACAATAACCCTGATAAATGCTTCAATAATATTGAAAAAGGAAGAGTATGAGTATTCAACATT
TCCGTGTCGCCCTTATTCCCTTTTTTGCGGCATTTTGCCTTCCTGTTTTTGCTCACCCAGAAACGCTGGT
GAAAGTAAAAGATGCTGAAGATCAGTTGGGTGCACGAGTGGGTTACATCGAACTGGATCTCAACAGCGGT
AAGATCCTTGAGAGTTTTCGCCCCGAAGAACGTTTTCCAATGATGAGCACTTTTAAAGTTCTGCTATGTG
GCGCGGTATTATCCCGTGTTGACGCCGGGCAAGAGCAACTCGGTCGCCGCATACACTATTCTCAGAATGA
CTTGGTTGAGTACTCACCAGTCACAGAAAAGCATCTTACGGATGGCATGACAGTAAGAGAATTATGCAGT
GCTGCCATAACCATGAGTGATAACACTGCGGCCAACTTACTTCTGACAACGATCGGAGGACCGAAGGAGC
TAACCGCTTTTTTGCACAACATGGGGGATCATGTAACTCGCCTTGATCGTTGGGAACCGGAGCTGAATGA
AGCCATACCAAACGACGAGCGTGACACCACGATGCCTGCAGCAATGGCAACAACGTTGCGCAAACTATTA
ACTGGCGAACTACTTACTCTAGCTTCCCGGCAACAATTAATAGACTGGATGGAGGCGGATAAAGTTGCAG
GACCACTTCTGCGCTCGGCCCTTCCGGCTGGCTGGTTTATTGCTGATAAATCTGGAGCCGGTGAGCGTGG
GTCTCGCGGTATCATTGCAGCACTGGGGCCAGATGGTAAGCCCTCCCGTATCGTAGTTATCTACACGACG
GGGAGTCAGGCAACTATGGATGAACGAAATAGACAGATCGCTGAGATAGGTGCCTCACTGATTAAGCATT
GGTAACTGTCAGACCAAGTTTACTCATATATACTTTAGATTGATTTAAAACTTCATTTTTAATTTAAAAG
GATCTAGGTGAAGATCCTTTTTGATAATCTCATGACCAAAATCCCTTAACGTGAGTTTTCGTTCCACTGA
GCGTCAGACCCCGTAGAAAAGATCAAAGGATCTTCTTGAGATCCTTTTTTTCTGCGCGTAATCTGCTGCT
TGCAAACAAAAAAACCACCGCTACCAGCGGTGGTTTGTTTGCCGGATCAAGAGCTACCAACTCTTTTTCC
GAAGGTAACTGGCTTCAGCAGAGCGCAGATACCAAATACTGTTCTTCTAGTGTAGCCGTAGTTAGGCCAC
CACTTCAAGAACTCTGTAGCACCGCCTACATACCTCGCTCTGCTAATCCTGTTACCAGTGGCTGCTGCCA
GTGGCGATAAGTCGTGTCTTACCGGGTTGGACTCAAGACGATAGTTACCGGATAAGGCGCAGCGGTCGGG
CTGAACGGGGGGTTCGTGCACACAGCCCAGCTTGGAGCGAACGACCTACACCGAACTGAGATACCTACAG
CGTGAGCTATGAGAAAGCGCCACGCTTCCCGAAGGGAGAAAGGCGGACAGGTATCCGGTAAGCGGCAGGG
TCGGAACAGGAGAGCGCACGAGGGAGCTTCCAGGGGGAAACGCCTGGTATCTTTATAGTCCTGTCGGGTT
TCGCCACCTCTGACTTGAGCGTCGATTTTTGTGATGCTCGTCAGGGGGGCGGAGCCTATGGAAAAACGCC
AGCAACGCGGCCTTTTTACGGTTCCTGGCCTTTTGCTGGCCTTTTGCTCACATGTTCTTTCCTGCGTTAT
CCCCTGATTCTGTGGATAACCGTATTACCGCCTTTGAGTGAGCTGATACCGCTCGCCGCAGCCGAACGAC
CGAGCGCAGCGAGTCAGTGAGCGAGGAAGCGGAAGAGCGCCCAATACGCAAACCGCCTCTCCCCGCGCGT
TGGCCGATTCATTAATGCAGCTGGCACGACAGGTTTCCCGACTGGAAAGCGGGCAGTGAGCGCAACGCAA
TTAATGTGAGTTAGCTCACTCATTAGGCACCCCAGGCTTTACACTTTATGCTTCCGGCTCGTATGTTGTG
TGGAATTGTGAGCGGATAACAATTTCACACAGGAAACAGCTATGACCATGATTACGCCAAGCTCTAGCTA
GAGGTCGACCAATTCTCATGTTTGACAGCTTATCATCGCAGATCCGGGCAACGTTGTTGCCATTGCTGCA
GGCGCAGAACTGGTAGGTATGGA
