>Addgene plasmid #47794 | RAP1-bio | addgene partial sequence | sequence record 71175 | CMV-F 5'-CGCAAATGGGCGGTAGGCGTG-3'
TGAACCGTCAGATCCTCACTCTCTTCCGCATCGCTGTCTGCGAGGGCCAGCTGTTGGGCTCGCGGTTGAG
GACAAACTCTTCGCGGTCTTTCCAGTACTCTTGGATCGGAAACCCGTCGGCCTCCGAACGGTACTCCGCC
ACCGAGGGACCTGAGCGAGTCCGCATCGACCGGATCGGAAAACCTCTCGAGAAAGGCGTCTAACCAGTCA
CAGTCGCAAGGTAGGCTGAGCACCGTGGCGGGCGGCAGCGGGTGGCGGTCGGGGTTGTTTCTGGCGGAGG
TGCTGCTGATGATGTAATTAAAGTAGGCGGTCTTGAGACGGCGGATGGTCGAGGTGAGGTGTGGCAGGCT
TGAGATCCAGCTGTTGGGGTGAGTACTCCCTCTCAAAAGCGGGCATTACTTCTGCGCTAAGATTGTCAGT
TTCCAAAAACGAGGAGGATTTGATATTCACCTGGCCCGATCTGGCCATACACTTGAGTGACAATGACATC
CACTTTGCCTTTCTCTCCACAGGTGTCCACTCCCAGGTCCAAGTTTGCCACCATGGAGTTTCAGACCCAG
GTACTCATGTCCCTGCTGCTCTGCATGTCTGGTGCGGCCGCCATCAACGTGAACGGCGACAACAACTACG
GCAAGACCATCATCAACAACGACTTCAACTTCGACGACTACAACTACTGGACCCCCATCAACAAGAAAGA
GTTTCTGAACAGCTACGAGGACAAGTTCAGCAGCGAGAGCTTCCTGGAAAACAAGGCCAGCGTGGACGAC
GGCAACATCAACCTGGCCGACACCAGCACCAGCAACAAGGCCTCCAAGAAGGGCCACGGCAGATCTAGAG
TGCGGAGCGCCTCTGCCGCCGCTATCCTGGAAGA
