>Addgene plasmid #47794 | RAP1-bio | addgene partial sequence | sequence record 71535 | EBVori-F 5'-CCACTCAGTGTTGGCAAATG-3'
TCAGAGAACCCCTTTGTGTTTGGTCCCCCCCCGTGTCACATGTGGAACAGGGCCCAGTTGGCAAGTTGTA
CCAACCAACTGAAGGGATTACATGCACTGCCCCGCGAAGAAGGGGCAGAGATGTCGTAGTCAGGTTTAGT
TCGTCCGGGGCGGGGATCGATCCTCTAGCTAGAGATCTCCGAGGGATCTCGACCAAATGATTTGCCCTCC
CATATGTCCTTCCGAGTGAGAGACACAAAAAATTCCAACACACTATTGCAATGAAAATAAATTTCCTTTA
TTAGCCAGAGGTCGAGGTCGGGGGATCCTTAATTAATCACGTGTCTAGACTTAACGATGATTCCACACCA
TTTTCTGTGCATCCAGAATATGATGCAGTGATCCGGAATTCAACCCTTTGGATAAAACCTGGATCTTGGA
GTCCATCTTGACCTCTTCACCTTCACTCAGTAGACATTGCCACACCCCTGCTTCAGGGGCCTGCACTTGA
ATCACTTTCTCCTGCCTGGAGACCCTGGCCTCCTGATTCTCCTGCTTCAAGATCAGTCTCATCTTGGGTG
AGGTGGGTCCCATCACCTCACAGGTCAAAGTGTTGCTGTCGGGCTGAGTCACTTTCATCACCACCAGGTT
CACTTCCTGATACAGTATCCCTCTGTCCAGAGTCAGGGTCAGGTTGCCAGAACCAGCAAACTGAAGGGAG
ACCTGGGGTATCTGAAGGGTGAGTGGGAGCGTTTCGGACAGCTGGAACTTGGGGTTGCTAGTAGACTTCT
GCACAGACACCTTTTGGTTCTTTAGGGAGAAGGTGATCCAGGACTGGGAAGAAGGAGCCTTCTCTGCCTT
CCATCTCAACTCTCCCTGCAGGCTTTCCTCTCCAAGGTTGAGTGGGAAGGAAAACTCCGCTGACTCCCCC
TCACTCTTATAGGCCGTGATGGA
