>Addgene plasmid #47794 | RAP1-bio | addgene partial sequence | sequence record 72053 | rCd4-R 5'-TCCCTGCAGGCTTTCCTCTCCAAGGTTGAG-3'
CTCACTCTTATAGGCCGTGATGGAGGTCGACGGCGCGCCGTCCAGCCGCTTGAAGGCGAAGTAGTTTTTC
TTCAGGTGGCTTCTGTACCGGATGTTGATCAGCTTGGCGTACTGGATCCGCATCTCTTTGAAGAAGTCCC
GGATCTCGGCCTTGAACTTCTTCATCAGCCGGGTGGCCAGCTTGGAGTTGGCGGACTTGTCGTTGGGGAT
CTTGCTCTCTTCGTTCTGCAGGGACAGCATGTCGGTTTTCATCCGGGACACGATCACTGTCAGTTCTTTT
TTCTTGGCCTCGAAGTAGTCGTTGATGATTGTGACCATGGTCCGCCGGTCCAGGTTGTAGTAGGCGTAGC
TGGCCACGGTGGGGTCGAAGTAGATGTGGCTGGTGCTGTACTTCTTGGCGGGCTTGATCTCTTTCTCGAA
GATGCTGTTGAAGTGGTAGTCCAGCAGAAAGTTGTGCCGGGGCACCAGCTTCAGGAAGTGCTTGATCTTC
TCGTGGATGCCGGAGATGATGGCGTTGTACACGATCACGTTCTTGAAGCAGCTGGAGTAGTACCGCACGC
TGTCCACGATCTTGTTGTAGATGTGCAGCTCGGTGTACATCTGGCTCTTGTCGTGTTCCAGGTAGCTGCA
CACGCCTTCCAGGGCGTAGGCGGTGTAGTACCGCTTGATCATGTAGATATTATCATAGATCCAGGTCAGT
TTCTCGTACAGCTCGTCGGGGTTCTTCTGGATCTCGCTGTAGATCTTGTACACCAGCTTCCGGGCCTTGT
AGCTCAGGCCGGAGGTGATCACGTGCAGCTTGCTCTTGGCGATCTTCAGCACGGCGGCGATATCCTGGCT
GGCCTCGATGTCGTCGTAGATCAGGGACTCGATGTGACAGGTGATGCTGATGCTCATGAAGTTGTCGAAG
TTCTCTTTGTACTTGATCAGGTCGTCGCCGCCCATCAGGTCCTTGATTTC
